LOCUS       Exported 9437 bp ds-DNA circular SYN 13-APR-2017
DEFINITION  synthetic circular DNA
ACCESSION   .
VERSION     .
KEYWORDS    p2CT-His-MBP-Lbu_C2c2_E299A
SOURCE      synthetic DNA construct
  ORGANISM  synthetic DNA construct
REFERENCE   1 (bases 1 to 9437)
  AUTHORS   .
  TITLE     Direct Submission
  JOURNAL   Exported Thursday, Apr 13, 2017 from SnapGene 3.3.3
            http://www.snapgene.com
FEATURES             Location/Qualifiers
     source          1..9437
                     /organism="synthetic DNA construct"
                     /mol_type="other DNA"
     misc_feature    complement(139..167)
                     /label=AmpR_promoter
                     /note="AmpR_promoter"
     misc_feature    209..1069
                     /label=AMP resistance beta-lactimase
                     /note="AMP resistance beta-lactimase"
     CDS             407..1066
                     /label=AmpR
                     /note="AmpR"
     rep_origin      1164..1846
                     /label=ColE1 origin
                     /note="ColE1 origin"
     misc_feature    complement(1276..1385)
                     /label=RNA1-for
                     /note="RNA1-for"
     misc_feature    complement(1824..1833)
                     /label=ColE1 ORI
                     /note="ColE1 ORI"
     misc_feature    complement(2257..2482)
                     /label=ROP/ROM
                     /note="ROP/ROM"
     primer_bind     4010..4029
                     /label=T7
                     /note="T7"
     CDS             4147..5349
                     /codon_start=1
                     /label=MBP ORF
                     /note="MBP ORF"
                     /translation="MKSSHHHHHHGSSMKIEEGKLVIWINGDKGYNGLAEVGKKFEKDT
                     GIKVTVEHPDKLEEKFPQVAATGDGPDIIFWAHDRFGGYAQSGLLAEITPDKAFQDKLY
                     PFTWDAVRYNGKLIAYPIAVEALSLIYNKDLLPNPPKTWEEIPALDKELKAKGKSALMF
                     NLQEPYFTWPLIAADGGYAFKYENGKYDIKDVGVDNAGAKAGLTFLVDLIKNKHMNADT
                     DYSIAEAAFNKGETAMTINGPWAWSNIDTSKVNYGVTVLPTFKGQPSKPFVGVLSAGIN
                     AASPNKELAKEFLENYLLTDEGLEAVNKDKPLGAVALKSYEEELAKDPRIAATMENAQK
                     GEIMPNIPQMSAFWYAVRTAVINAASGRQTVDEALKDAQTNSSSNNNNNNNNNNLGIEE
                     NL"
     misc_feature    4159..4176
                     /label=His6 tag
                     /note="His6 tag"
     misc_feature    5325..6574
                     /label=WP_015770004.1_gB1
                     /note="WP_015770004.1_gB1"
     CDS             5341..5361
                     /codon_start=1
                     /product="tobacco etch virus (TEV) protease recognition and
                     cleavage site"
                     /note="TEV site"
                     /translation="ENLYFQS"
     misc_feature    5350..5364
                     /label=Lic_v1_For
                     /note="Lic_v1_For"
     CDS             5368..8844
                     /codon_start=1
                     /label=WP_015770004.1
                     /note="Lbu_C2c2_WT"
                     /translation="MKVTKVGGISHKKYTSEGRLVKSESEENRTDERLSALLNMRLDMY
                     IKNPSSTETKENQKRIGKLKKFFSNKMVYLKDNTLSLKNGKKENIDREYSETDILESDV
                     RDKKNFAVLKKIYLNENVNSEELEVFRNDIKKKLNKINSLKYSFEKNKANYQKINENNI
                     EKVEGKSKRNIIYDYYRESAKRDAYVSNVKEAFDKLYKEEDIAKLVLEIENLTKLEKYK
                     IREFYHEIIGRKNDKENFAKIIYEEIQNVNNMKELIEKVPDMSELKKSQVFYKYYLDKE
                     ELNDKNIKYAFCHFVEIAMSQLLKNYVYKRLSNISNDKIKRIFEYQNLKKLIENKLLNK
                     LDTYVRNCGKYNYYLQDGEIATSDFIARNRQNEAFLRNIIGVSSVAYFSLRNILETENE
                     NDITGRMRGKTVKNNKGEEKYVSGEVDKIYNENKKNEVKENLKMFYSYDFNMDNKNEIE
                     DFFANIDEAISSIRHGIVHFNLELEGKDIFAFKNIAPSEISKKMFQNEINEKKLKLKIF
                     RQLNSANVFRYLEKYKILNYLKRTRFEFVNKNIPFVPSFTKLYSRIDDLKNSLGIYWKT
                     PKTNDDNKTKEIIDAQIYLLKNIYYGEFLNYFMSNNGNFFEISKEIIELNKNDKRNLKT
                     GFYKLQKFEDIQEKIPKEYLANIQSLYMINAGNQDEEEKDTYIDFIQKIFLKGFMTYLA
                     NNGRLSLIYIGSDEETNTSLAEKKQEFDKFLKKYEQNNNIKIPYEINEFLREIKLGNIL
                     KYTERLNMFYLILKLLNHKELTNLKGSLEKYQSANKEEAFSDQLELINLLNLDNNRVTE
                     DFELEADEIGKFLDFNGNKVKDNKELKKFDTNKIYFDGENIIKHRAFYNIKKYGMLNLL
                     EKIADKAGYKISIEELKKYSNKKNEIEKNHKMQENLHRKYARPRKDEKFTDEDYESYKQ
                     AIENIEEYTHLKNKVEFNELNLLQGLLLRILHRLVGYTSIWERDLRFRLKGEFPENQYI
                     EEIFNFENKKNVKYKGGQIVEKYIKFYKELHQNDEVKINKYSSANIKVLKQEKKDLYIR
                     NYIAHFNYIPHAEISLLEVLENLRKLLSYDRKLKNAVMKSVVDILKEYGFVATFKIGAD
                     KKIGIQTLESEKIVHLKNLKKKKLMTDRNSEELCKLVKIMFEYKMEEKKSEN"
     CDS             6244..6246
                     /codon_start=1
                     /note="Cystine"
                     /translation="C"
     CDS             6409..6411
                     /codon_start=1
                     /note="Cystine"
                     /translation="C"
     misc_feature    6535..7784
                     /label=WP_015770004.1_gB2
                     /note="WP_015770004.1_gB2"
     misc_feature    6783..6795
                     /note="Active Site 1"
     misc_feature    7745..8891
                     /label=WP_015770004.1_gB3
                     /note="WP_015770004.1_gB3"
     misc_feature    7960..8307
                     /note="Phyre aligned section"
     misc_feature    8512..8529
                     /note="Active Site 2"
     CDS             8530..8847
                     /codon_start=1
                     /note="tail"
                     /translation="NYIPHAEISLLEVLENLRKLLSYDRKLKNAVMKSVVDILKEYGFV
                     ATFKIGADKKIGIQTLESEKIVHLKNLKKKKLMTDRNSEELCKLVKIMFEYKMEEKKSE
                     N"
     CDS             8788..8790
                     /codon_start=1
                     /note="cysteine"
                     /translation="C"
     misc_feature    8852..8866
                     /label=Lic_v1_rev
                     /note="Lic_v1_rev"
     misc_feature    8973..8991
                     /label=T7 terminator primer
                     /note="T7 terminator primer"
     misc_feature    8994..9034
                     /label=T7 terminator
                     /note="T7 terminator"
ORIGIN
        1 ttcttgaaga cgaaagggcc tcgtgatacg cctattttta taggttaatg tcatgataat
       61 aatggtttct tagacgtcag gtggcacttt tcggggaaat gtgcgcggaa cccctatttg
      121 tttatttttc taaatacatt caaatatgta tccgctcatg agacaataac cctgataaat
      181 gcttcaataa cattgaaaaa ggaagagtat gagtattcaa catttccgtg tcgcccttat
      241 tccctttttt gcggcatttt gccttcctgt ttttgctcac ccagaaacgc tggtgaaagt
      301 aaaagatgct gaagatcagt tgggtgcacg agtgggttac atcgaactgg atctcaacag
      361 cggtaagatc cttgagagtt ttcgccccga agaacgtttt ccaatgatga gcacttttaa
      421 agttctgcta tgtggcgcgg tattatcccg tgttgacgcc gggcaagagc aactcggtcg
      481 ccgcatacac tattctcaga atgacttggt tgagtactca ccagtcacag aaaagcatct
      541 tacggatggc atgacagtaa gagaattatg cagtgctgcc ataaccatga gtgataacac
      601 tgcggccaac ttacttctga caacgatcgg aggaccgaag gagctaaccg cttttttgca
      661 caacatgggg gatcatgtaa ctcgccttga tcgttgggaa ccggagctga atgaagccat
      721 accaaacgac gagcgtgaca ccacgatgcc tgcagcaatg gcaacaacgt tgcgcaaact
      781 attaactggc gaactactta ctctagcttc ccggcaacaa ttaatagact ggatggaggc
      841 ggataaagtt gcaggaccac ttctgcgctc ggcccttccg gctggctggt ttattgctga
      901 taaatctgga gccggtgagc gtgggtctcg cggtatcatt gcagcactgg ggccagatgg
      961 taagccctcc cgtatcgtag ttatctacac gacggggagt caggcaacta tggatgaacg
     1021 aaatagacag atcgctgaga taggtgcctc actgattaag cattggtaac tgtcagacca
     1081 agtttactca tatatacttt agattgattt aaaacttcat ttttaattta aaaggatcta
     1141 ggtgaagatc ctttttgata atctcatgac caaaatccct taacgtgagt tttcgttcca
     1201 ctgagcgtca gaccccgtag aaaagatcaa aggatcttct tgagatcctt tttttctgcg
     1261 cgtaatctgc tgcttgcaaa caaaaaaacc accgctacca gcggtggttt gtttgccgga
     1321 tcaagagcta ccaactcttt ttccgaaggt aactggcttc agcagagcgc agataccaaa
     1381 tactgtcctt ctagtgtagc cgtagttagg ccaccacttc aagaactctg tagcaccgcc
     1441 tacatacctc gctctgctaa tcctgttacc agtggctgct gccagtggcg ataagtcgtg
     1501 tcttaccggg ttggactcaa gacgatagtt accggataag gcgcagcggt cgggctgaac
     1561 ggggggttcg tgcacacagc ccagcttgga gcgaacgacc tacaccgaac tgagatacct
     1621 acagcgtgag ctatgagaaa gcgccacgct tcccgaaggg agaaaggcgg acaggtatcc
     1681 ggtaagcggc agggtcggaa caggagagcg cacgagggag cttccagggg gaaacgcctg
     1741 gtatctttat agtcctgtcg ggtttcgcca cctctgactt gagcgtcgat ttttgtgatg
     1801 ctcgtcaggg gggcggagcc tatggaaaaa cgccagcaac gcggcctttt tacggttcct
     1861 ggccttttgc tggccttttg ctcacatgtt ctttcctgcg ttatcccctg attctgtgga
     1921 taaccgtatt accgcctttg agtgagctga taccgctcgc cgcagccgaa cgaccgagcg
     1981 cagcgagtca gtgagcgagg aagcggaaga gcgcctgatg cggtattttc tccttacgca
     2041 tctgtgcggt atttcacacc gcatatatgg tgcactctca gtacaatctg ctctgatgcc
     2101 gcatagttaa gccagtatac actccgctat cgctacgtga ctgggtcatg gctgcgcccc
     2161 gacacccgcc aacacccgct gacgcgccct gacgggcttg tctgctcccg gcatccgctt
     2221 acagacaagc tgtgaccgtc tccgggagct gcatgtgtca gaggttttca ccgtcatcac
     2281 cgaaacgcgc gaggcagctg cggtaaagct catcagcgtg gtcgtgaagc gattcacaga
     2341 tgtctgcctg ttcatccgcg tccagctcgt tgagtttctc cagaagcgtt aatgtctggc
     2401 ttctgataaa gcgggccatg ttaagggcgg ttttttcctg tttggtcact gatgcctccg
     2461 tgtaaggggg atttctgttc atgggggtaa tgataccgat gaaacgagag aggatgctca
     2521 cgatacgggt tactgatgat gaacatgccc ggttactgga acgttgtgag ggtaaacaac
     2581 tggcggtatg gatgcggcgg gaccagagaa aaatcactca gggtcaatgc cagcgcttcg
     2641 ttaatacaga tgtaggtgtt ccacagggta gccagcagca tcctgcgatg cagatccgga
     2701 acataatggt gcagggcgct gacttccgcg tttccagact ttacgaaaca cggaaaccga
     2761 agaccattca tgttgttgct caggtcgcag acgttttgca gcagcagtcg cttcacgttc
     2821 gctcgcgtat cggtgattca ttctgctaac cagtaaggca accccgccag cctagccggg
     2881 tcctcaacga caggagcacg atcatgcgca cccgtggcca ggacccaacg ctgcccgaga
     2941 tgcgccgcgt gcggctgctg gagatggcgg acgcgatgga tatgttctgc caagggttgg
     3001 tttgcgcatt cacagttctc cgcaagaatt gattggctcc aattcttgga gtggtgaatc
     3061 cgttagcgag gtgccgccgg cttccattca ggtcgaggtg gcccggctcc atgcaccgcg
     3121 acgcaacgcg gggaggcaga caaggtatag ggcggcgcct acaatccatg ccaacccgtt
     3181 ccatgtgctc gccgaggcgg cataaatcgc cgtgacgatc agcggtccag tgatcgaagt
     3241 taggctggta agagccgcga gcgatccttg aagctgtccc tgatggtcgt catctacctg
     3301 cctggacagc atggcctgca acgcgggcat cccgatgccg ccggaagcga gaagaatcat
     3361 aatggggaag gccatccagc ctcgcgtcgc gaacgccagc aagacgtagc ccagcgcgtc
     3421 ggccgccatg ccggcgataa tggcctgctt ctcgccgaaa cgtttggtgg cgggaccagt
     3481 gacgaaggct tgagcgaggg cgtgcaagat tccgaatacc gcaagcgaca ggccgatcat
     3541 cgtcgcgctc cagcgaaagc ggtcctcgcc gaaaatgacc cagagcgctg ccggcacctg
     3601 tcctacgagt tgcatgataa agaagacagt cataagtgcg gcgacgatag tcatgccccg
     3661 cgcccaccgg aaggagctga ctgggttgaa ggctctcaag ggcatcggtc gacgctctcc
     3721 cttatgcgac tcctgcatta ggaagcagcc cagtagtagg ttgaggccgt tgagcaccgc
     3781 cgccgcaagg aatggtgcat gcaaggagat ggcgcccaac agtcccccgg ccacggggcc
     3841 tgccaccata cccacgccga aacaagcgct catgagcccg aagtggcgag cccgatcttc
     3901 cccatcggtg atgtcggcga tataggcgcc agcaaccgca cctgtggcgc cggtgatgcc
     3961 ggccacgatg cgtccggcgt agaggatcga gatctcgatc ccgcgaaatt aatacgactc
     4021 actataggga gaccacaacg gtttccctct agtgccggct ccggagagct ctttaattaa
     4081 gcggccgccc tgcaggactc gagttctaga aataattttg tttaacttta agaaggagat
     4141 atacatatga aatcttctca ccatcaccat caccatggtt cttctatgaa aatcgaagaa
     4201 ggtaaactgg taatctggat taacggcgat aaaggctata acggtctcgc tgaagtcggt
     4261 aagaaattcg agaaagatac cggaattaaa gtcaccgttg agcatccgga taaactggaa
     4321 gagaaattcc cacaggttgc ggcaactggc gatggccctg acattatctt ctgggcacac
     4381 gaccgctttg gtggctacgc tcaatctggc ctgttggctg aaatcacccc ggacaaagcg
     4441 ttccaggaca agctgtatcc gtttacctgg gatgccgtac gttacaacgg caagctgatt
     4501 gcttacccga tcgctgttga agcgttatcg ctgatttata acaaagatct gctgccgaac
     4561 ccgccaaaaa cctgggaaga gatcccggcg ctggataaag aactgaaagc gaaaggtaag
     4621 agcgcgctga tgttcaacct gcaagaaccg tacttcacct ggccgctgat tgctgctgac
     4681 gggggttatg cgttcaagta tgaaaacggc aagtacgaca ttaaagacgt gggcgtggat
     4741 aacgctggcg cgaaagcggg tctgaccttc ctggttgacc tgattaaaaa caaacacatg
     4801 aatgcagaca ccgattactc catcgcagaa gctgccttta ataaaggcga aacagcgatg
     4861 accatcaacg gcccgtgggc atggtccaac atcgacacca gcaaagtgaa ttatggtgta
     4921 acggtactgc cgaccttcaa gggtcaacca tccaaaccgt tcgttggcgt gctgagcgca
     4981 ggtattaacg ccgccagtcc gaacaaagag ctggcaaaag agttcctcga aaactatctg
     5041 ctgactgatg aaggtctgga agcggttaat aaagacaaac cgctgggtgc cgtagcgctg
     5101 aagtcttacg aggaagagtt ggcgaaagat ccacgtattg ccgccactat ggaaaacgcc
     5161 cagaaaggtg aaatcatgcc gaacatcccg cagatgtccg ctttctggta tgccgtgcgt
     5221 actgcggtga tcaacgccgc cagcggtcgt cagactgtcg atgaagccct gaaagacgcg
     5281 cagactaatt cgagctcgaa caacaacaac aataacaata acaacaacct cgggatcgag
     5341 gaaaacctgt acttccaatc caatgcaatg aaagtgacga aggtaggagg catttcgcat
     5401 aagaagtaca cgtccgaagg ccgcttagtg aagtcagaat cggaagaaaa tcgcacagac
     5461 gaacgtctgt cggcgttgct taatatgcgc cttgacatgt atatcaagaa tcccagcagc
     5521 acggaaacca aggaaaatca aaaacgcatt gggaaattaa agaaattctt ctcaaacaaa
     5581 atggtctatc ttaaagacaa taccttgagt ttgaagaatg ggaaaaagga gaacattgat
     5641 cgtgagtatt ctgagactga catccttgag agcgatgtcc gtgacaagaa aaacttcgcc
     5701 gtgttgaaaa agatctatct gaatgaaaac gtgaactcgg aggaattgga agtttttcgt
     5761 aacgacatta agaagaaact gaacaaaatc aacagcctga agtactcatt tgaaaagaat
     5821 aaggcgaatt atcaaaagat taatgagaat aacatcgaga aggttgaagg taagtcaaag
     5881 cgtaacatta tttacgatta ttatcgtgag tcagcgaaac gtgacgctta tgtaagcaat
     5941 gtgaaagaag cctttgataa gctttacaag gaagaggaca ttgcaaaact tgttcttgaa
     6001 attgagaacc ttacgaagtt agagaaatac aagattcgcg agttctacca cgaaattatt
     6061 ggacgtaaga atgacaagga aaactttgca aaaatcatct acgaagaaat ccagaatgtt
     6121 aataacatga aagagttgat cgagaaggta ccggacatga gtgagttgaa aaagagccaa
     6181 gtattttaca agtattactt agacaaagaa gagttgaacg acaagaacat caaatacgcg
     6241 ttttgtcatt tcgtggaaat cgccatgagt cagttgctga agaactacgt atataagcgc
     6301 ttaagtaata tctcgaatga caaaattaag cgtatctttg aataccagaa cttgaaaaaa
     6361 ttgatcgaaa ataagctgtt aaacaaactt gacacgtacg tccgtaattg tggaaagtat
     6421 aattattatt tgcaagacgg cgaaattgcc acttcagatt tcatcgcccg caaccgtcag
     6481 aatgaagcgt ttcttcgcaa catcattggg gtgtcatctg tggcctactt ttctcttcgc
     6541 aacattcttg aaacggagaa cgagaatgat attactgggc gtatgcgcgg caaaacagtt
     6601 aagaacaata aaggtgaaga gaagtacgtg tccggagaag ttgataagat ctataatgaa
     6661 aataagaaga acgaggttaa ggagaactta aaaatgttct attcgtacga tttcaatatg
     6721 gacaacaaga atgaaatcga agatttcttc gccaacatcg acgaggcgat ttcttccatc
     6781 cgtcacggta ttgtccactt caacttggaa ttagaaggta aggatatctt tgcgttcaag
     6841 aacattgcgc catccgaaat ctcaaagaag atgtttcaga atgagattaa cgagaaaaaa
     6901 ctgaaattga agatctttcg tcaactgaac tctgccaacg tgttccgcta tctcgaaaag
     6961 tataaaattc tgaattacct taaacgtaca cgcttcgagt ttgtcaataa aaatatccca
     7021 ttcgtcccgt ctttcaccaa attatattcg cgcattgatg acctgaagaa tagtcttggg
     7081 atttactgga aaactccgaa aacaaacgac gacaataaga ctaaggagat tattgatgcc
     7141 caaatctatt tgcttaaaaa catctattac ggggagttcc tgaattattt catgtcgaac
     7201 aatggtaatt tctttgagat ttctaaagaa atcatcgaat tgaacaagaa cgataaacgc
     7261 aacttaaaga ctgggtttta caagctgcaa aagtttgaag acatccagga gaagattcca
     7321 aaggaatact tggcgaatat ccagtccctg tacatgatta atgccggtaa tcaggacgaa
     7381 gaagaaaagg acacttatat tgatttcatt caaaagatct tcttaaaggg atttatgacg
     7441 tatcttgcta ataacggtcg tttaagtctg atttacatcg gctcggatga agaaacaaat
     7501 acgtcattag cagaaaagaa gcaagagttt gacaagttct tgaagaagta cgagcagaac
     7561 aataatatca agatccccta tgagatcaat gaattcctgc gtgagatcaa actgggaaac
     7621 atcctgaagt atactgagcg tttaaacatg ttctacctta tcttaaagct tttgaatcac
     7681 aaggagctga caaatctgaa gggtagtctt gaaaaatatc agtctgccaa taaggaagaa
     7741 gcgttctctg accaattgga gttaattaac ctgcttaacc ttgacaacaa ccgcgtgacg
     7801 gaagacttcg aattagaggc cgacgagatt ggaaaatttc ttgatttcaa tggcaacaaa
     7861 gttaaggata acaaggaact gaaaaagttc gatacaaaca agatctactt tgacggcgag
     7921 aacattatca aacaccgtgc cttctacaat attaagaaat atggcatgtt aaacttactg
     7981 gagaaaattg ccgacaaggc tggatacaag atctcgatcg aagagctgaa gaaatactcc
     8041 aataaaaaga atgagatcga gaagaaccat aagatgcagg aaaatctgca ccgcaaatac
     8101 gctcgtcccc gtaaagacga gaagtttaca gatgaggact atgaaagtta caagcaagct
     8161 attgagaata ttgaggagta cacccacctt aagaacaagg tagaattcaa tgagctgaat
     8221 ttactgcagg gcctgttgct gcgcatttta catcgtttag tcggatatac ctcaatttgg
     8281 gaacgcgatc tgcgcttccg ccttaaaggt gagttcccag aaaaccaata catcgaagag
     8341 atcttcaact ttgaaaataa gaagaacgtg aagtacaaag ggggtcagat tgtagagaaa
     8401 tacattaaat tctacaagga attacatcaa aatgatgaag ttaagatcaa caagtacagt
     8461 tccgcgaata tcaaggtgtt gaagcaagaa aagaaggacc tttatattcg aaattacatc
     8521 gcccacttca attatattcc tcacgccgag atctcactgc tggaagtcct tgaaaatttg
     8581 cgtaaattgc tgtcctacga tcgcaaactg aaaaatgccg taatgaaatc agtagttgat
     8641 atccttaagg agtatggttt tgtagccaca ttcaaaatcg gggcggacaa gaagatcggt
     8701 attcagacac tggagagcga aaaaatcgtg catcttaaga atcttaagaa gaagaagtta
     8761 atgactgacc gcaattccga ggaactttgc aaattggtga agattatgtt tgaatacaaa
     8821 atggaagaga aaaagtctga aaactaataa cattggaagt ggataacgga tccgcgatcg
     8881 cggcgcgcca cctggtggcc ggccggtacc acgcgtgcgc gctgatccgg ctgctaacaa
     8941 agcccgaaag gaagctgagt tggctgctgc caccgctgag caataactag cataacccct
     9001 tggggcctct aaacgggtct tgaggggttt tttgctgaaa ggaggaacta tatccggata
     9061 tccacaggac gggtgtggtc gccatgatcg cgtagtcgat agtggctcca agtagcgaag
     9121 cgagcaggac tgggcggcgg ccaaagcggt cggacagtgc tccgagaacg ggtgcgcata
     9181 gaaattgcat caacgcatat agcgctagca gcacgccata gtgactggcg atgctgtcgg
     9241 aatggacgat atcccgcaag aggcccggca gtaccggcat aaccaagcct atgcctacag
     9301 catccagggt gacggtgccg aggatgacga tgagcgcatt gttagatttc atacacggtg
     9361 cctgactgcg ttagcaattt aactgtgata aactaccgca ttaaagctta tcgatgataa
     9421 gctgtcaaac atgagaa
//
