>Addgene plasmid #91855 | p2CT-His-MBP-Lbu_C2c2_E299A | addgene full sequence | sequence record 181513 | Addgene NGS Result
TTGTCTGCTCCCGGCATCCGCTTACAGACAAGCTGTGACCGTCTCCGGGAGCTGCATGTGTCAGAGGTTT
TCACCGTCATCACCGAAACGCGCGAGGCAGCTGCGGTAAAGCTCATCAGCGTGGTCGTGAAGCGATTCAC
AGATGTCTGCCTGTTCATCCGCGTCCAGCTCGTTGAGTTTCTCCAGAAGCGTTAATGTCTGGCTTCTGAT
AAAGCGGGCCATGTTAAGGGCGGTTTTTTCCTGTTTGGTCACTGATGCCTCCGTGTAAGGGGGATTTCTG
TTCATGGGGGTAATGATACCGATGAAACGAGAGAGGATGCTCACGATACGGGTTACTGATGATGAACATG
CCCGGTTACTGGAACGTTGTGAGGGTAAACAACTGGCGGTATGGATGCGGCGGGACCAGAGAAAAATCAC
TCAGGGTCAATGCCAGCGCTTCGTTAATACAGATGTAGGTGTTCCACAGGGTAGCCAGCAGCATCCTGCG
ATGCAGATCCGGAACATAATGGTGCAGGGCGCTGACTTCCGCGTTTCCAGACTTTACGAAACACGGAAAC
CGAAGACCATTCATGTTGTTGCTCAGGTCGCAGACGTTTTGCAGCAGCAGTCGCTTCACGTTCGCTCGCG
TATCGGTGATTCATTCTGCTAACCAGTAAGGCAACCCCGCCAGCCTAGCCGGGTCCTCAACGACAGGAGC
ACGATCATGCGCACCCGTGGCCAGGACCCAACGCTGCCCGAGATGCGCCGCGTGCGGCTGCTGGAGATGG
CGGACGCGATGGATATGTTCTGCCAAGGGTTGGTTTGCGCATTCACAGTTCTCCGCAAGAATTGATTGGC
TCCAATTCTTGGAGTGGTGAATCCGTTAGCGAGGTGCCGCCGGCTTCCATTCAGGTCGAGGTGGCCCGGC
TCCATGCACCGCGACGCAACGCGGGGAGGCAGACAAGGTATAGGGCGGCGCCTACAATCCATGCCAACCC
GTTCCATGTGCTCGCCGAGGCGGCATAAATCGCCGTGACGATCAGCGGTCCAATGATCGAAGTTAGGCTG
GTAAGAGCCGCGAGCGATCCTTGAAGCTGTCCCTGATGGTCGTCATCTACCTGCCTGGACAGCATGGCCT
GCAACGCGGGCATCCCGATGCCGCCGGAAGCGAGAAGAATCATAATGGGGAAGGCCATCCAGCCTCGCGT
CGCGAACGCCAGCAAGACGTAGCCCAGCGCGTCGGCCGCCATGCCGGCGATAATGGCCTGCTTCTCGCCG
AAACGTTTGGTGGCGGGACCAGTGACGAAGGCTTGAGCGAGGGCGTGCAAGATTCCGAATACCGCAAGCG
ACAGGCCGATCATCGTCGCGCTCCAGCGAAAGCGGTCCTCGCCGAAAATGACCCAGAGCGCTGCCGGCAC
CTGTCCTACGAGTTGCATGATAAAGAAGACAGTCATAAGTGCGGCGACGATAGTCATGCCCCGCGCCCAC
CGGAAGGAGCTGACTGGGTTGAAGGCTCTCAAGGGCATCGGTCGACGCTCTCCCTTATGCGACTCCTGCA
TTAGGAAGCAGCCCAGTAGTAGGTTGAGGCCGTTGAGCACCGCCGCCGCAAGGAATGGTGCATGCAAGGA
GATGGCGCCCAACAGTCCCCCGGCCACGGGGCCTGCCACCATACCCACGCCGAAACAAGCGCTCATGAGC
CCGAAGTGGCGAGCCCGATCTTCCCCATCGGTGATGTCGGCGATATAGGCGCCAGCAACCGCACCTGTGG
CGCCGGTGATGCCGGCCACGATGCGTCCGGCGTAGAGGATCGAGATCTCGATCCCGCGAAATTAATACGA
CTCACTATAGGGAGACCACAACGGTTTCCCTCTAGTGCCGGCTCCGGAGAGCTCTTTAATTAAGCGGCCG
CCCTGCAGGACTCGAGTTCTAGAAATAATTTTGTTTAACTTTAAGAAGGAGATATACATATGAAATCTTC
TCACCATCACCATCACCATGGTTCTTCTATGAAAATCGAAGAAGGTAAACTGGTAATCTGGATTAACGGC
GATAAAGGCTATAACGGTCTCGCTGAAGTCGGTAAGAAATTCGAGAAAGATACCGGAATTAAAGTCACCG
TTGAGCATCCGGATAAACTGGAAGAGAAATTCCCACAGGTTGCGGCAACTGGCGATGGCCCTGACATTAT
CTTCTGGGCACACGACCGCTTTGGTGGCTACGCTCAATCTGGCCTGTTGGCTGAAATCACCCCGGACAAA
GCGTTCCAGGACAAGCTGTATCCGTTTACCTGGGATGCCGTACGTTACAACGGCAAGCTGATTGCTTACC
CGATCGCTGTTGAAGCGTTATCGCTGATTTATAACAAAGATCTGCTGCCGAACCCGCCAAAAACCTGGGA
AGAGATCCCGGCGCTGGATAAAGAACTGAAAGCGAAAGGTAAGAGCGCGCTGATGTTCAACCTGCAAGAA
CCGTACTTCACCTGGCCGCTGATTGCTGCTGACGGGGGTTATGCGTTCAAGTATGAAAACGGCAAGTACG
ACATTAAAGACGTGGGCGTGGATAACGCTGGCGCGAAAGCGGGTCTGACCTTCCTGGTTGACCTGATTAA
AAACAAACACATGAATGCAGACACCGATTACTCCATCGCAGAAGCTGCCTTTAATAAAGGCGAAACAGCG
ATGACCATCAACGGCCCGTGGGCATGGTCCAACATCGACACCAGCAAAGTGAATTATGGTGTAACGGTAC
TGCCGACCTTCAAGGGTCAACCATCCAAACCGTTCGTTGGCGTGCTGAGCGCAGGTATTAACGCCGCCAG
TCCGAACAAAGAGCTGGCAAAAGAGTTCCTCGAAAACTATCTGCTGACTGATGAAGGTCTGGAAGCGGTT
AATAAAGACAAACCGCTGGGTGCCGTAGCGCTGAAGTCTTACGAGGAAGAGTTGGCGAAAGATCCACGTA
TTGCCGCCACTATGGAAAACGCCCAGAAAGGTGAAATCATGCCGAACATCCCGCAGATGTCCGCTTTCTG
GTATGCCGTGCGTACTGCGGTGATCAACGCCGCCAGCGGTCGTCAGACTGTCGATGAAGCCCTGAAAGAC
GCGCAGACTAATTCGAGCTCGAACAACAACAACAATAACAATAACAACAACCTCGGGATCGAGGAAAACC
TGTACTTCCAATCCAATGCAATGAAAGTGACGAAGGTAGGAGGCATTTCGCATAAGAAGTACACGTCCGA
AGGCCGCTTAGTGAAGTCAGAATCGGAAGAAAATCGCACAGACGAACGTCTGTCGGCGTTGCTTAATATG
CGCCTTGACATGTATATCAAGAATCCCAGCAGCACGGAAACCAAGGAAAATCAAAAACGCATTGGGAAAT
TAAAGAAATTCTTCTCAAACAAAATGGTCTATCTTAAAGACAATACCTTGAGTTTGAAGAATGGGAAAAA
GGAGAACATTGATCGTGAGTATTCTGAGACTGACATCCTTGAGAGCGATGTCCGTGACAAGAAAAACTTC
GCCGTGTTGAAAAAGATCTATCTGAATGAAAACGTGAACTCGGAGGAATTGGAAGTTTTTCGTAACGACA
TTAAGAAGAAACTGAACAAAATCAACAGCCTGAAGTACTCATTTGAAAAGAATAAGGCGAATTATCAAAA
GATTAATGAGAATAACATCGAGAAGGTTGAAGGTAAGTCAAAGCGTAACATTATTTACGATTATTATCGT
GAGTCAGCGAAACGTGACGCTTATGTAAGCAATGTGAAAGAAGCCTTTGATAAGCTTTACAAGGAAGAGG
ACATTGCAAAACTTGTTCTTGAAATTGAGAACCTTACGAAGTTAGAGAAATACAAGATTCGCGAGTTCTA
CCACGAAATTATTGGACGTAAGAATGACAAGGAAAACTTTGCAAAAATCATCTACGAAGAAATCCAGAAT
GTTAATAACATGAAAGAGTTGATCGAGAAGGTACCGGACATGAGTGAGTTGAAAAAGAGCCAAGTATTTT
ACAAGTATTACTTAGACAAAGAAGAGTTGAACGACAAGAACATCAAATACGCGTTTTGTCATTTCGTGGA
AATCGCCATGAGTCAGTTGCTGAAGAACTACGTATATAAGCGCTTAAGTAATATCTCGAATGACAAAATT
AAGCGTATCTTTGAATACCAGAACTTGAAAAAATTGATCGAAAATAAGCTGTTAAACAAACTTGACACGT
ACGTCCGTAATTGTGGAAAGTATAATTATTATTTGCAAGACGGCGAAATTGCCACTTCAGATTTCATCGC
CCGCAACCGTCAGAATGAAGCGTTTCTTCGCAACATCATTGGGGTGTCATCTGTGGCCTACTTTTCTCTT
CGCAACATTCTTGAAACGGAGAACGAGAATGATATTACTGGGCGTATGCGCGGCAAAACAGTTAAGAACA
ATAAAGGTGAAGAGAAGTACGTGTCCGGAGAAGTTGATAAGATCTATAATGAAAATAAGAAGAACGAGGT
TAAGGAGAACTTAAAAATGTTCTATTCGTACGATTTCAATATGGACAACAAGAATGAAATCGAAGATTTC
TTCGCCAACATCGACGAGGCGATTTCTTCCATCCGTCACGGTATTGTCCACTTCAACTTGGAATTAGAAG
GTAAGGATATCTTTGCGTTCAAGAACATTGCGCCATCCGAAATCTCAAAGAAGATGTTTCAGAATGAGAT
TAACGAGAAAAAACTGAAATTGAAGATCTTTCGTCAACTGAACTCTGCCAACGTGTTCCGCTATCTCGAA
AAGTATAAAATTCTGAATTACCTTAAACGTACACGCTTCGAGTTTGTCAATAAAAATATCCCATTCGTCC
CGTCTTTCACCAAATTATATTCGCGCATTGATGACCTGAAGAATAGTCTTGGGATTTACTGGAAAACTCC
GAAAACAAACGACGACAATAAGACTAAGGAGATTATTGATGCCCAAATCTATTTGCTTAAAAACATCTAT
TACGGGGAGTTCCTGAATTATTTCATGTCGAACAATGGTAATTTCTTTGAGATTTCTAAAGAAATCATCG
AATTGAACAAGAACGATAAACGCAACTTAAAGACTGGGTTTTACAAGCTGCAAAAGTTTGAAGACATCCA
GGAGAAGATTCCAAAGGAATACTTGGCGAATATCCAGTCCCTGTACATGATTAATGCCGGTAATCAGGAC
GAAGAAGAAAAGGACACTTATATTGATTTCATTCAAAAGATCTTCTTAAAGGGATTTATGACGTATCTTG
CTAATAACGGTCGTTTAAGTCTGATTTACATCGGCTCGGATGAAGAAACAAATACGTCATTAGCAGAAAA
GAAGCAAGAGTTTGACAAGTTCTTGAAGAAGTACGAGCAGAACAATAATATCAAGATCCCCTATGAGATC
AATGAATTCCTGCGTGAGATCAAACTGGGAAACATCCTGAAGTATACTGAGCGTTTAAACATGTTCTACC
TTATCTTAAAGCTTTTGAATCACAAGGAGCTGACAAATCTGAAGGGTAGTCTTGAAAAATATCAGTCTGC
CAATAAGGAAGAAGCGTTCTCTGACCAATTGGAGTTAATTAACCTGCTTAACCTTGACAACAACCGCGTG
ACGGAAGACTTCGAATTAGAGGCCGACGAGATTGGAAAATTTCTTGATTTCAATGGCAACAAAGTTAAGG
ATAACAAGGAACTGAAAAAGTTCGATACAAACAAGATCTACTTTGACGGCGAGAACATTATCAAACACCG
TGCCTTCTACAATATTAAGAAATATGGCATGTTAAACTTACTGGAGAAAATTGCCGACAAGGCTGGATAC
AAGATCTCGATCGAAGAGCTGAAGAAATACTCCAATAAAAAGAATGAGATCGAGAAGAACCATAAGATGC
AGGAAAATCTGCACCGCAAATACGCTCGTCCCCGTAAAGACGAGAAGTTTACAGATGAGGACTATGAAAG
TTACAAGCAAGCTATTGAGAATATTGAGGAGTACACCCACCTTAAGAACAAGGTAGAATTCAATGAGCTG
AATTTACTGCAGGGCCTGTTGCTGCGCATTTTACATCGTTTAGTCGGATATACCTCAATTTGGGAACGCG
ATCTGCGCTTCCGCCTTAAAGGTGAGTTCCCAGAAAACCAATACATCGAAGAGATCTTCAACTTTGAAAA
TAAGAAGAACGTGAAGTACAAAGGGGGTCAGATTGTAGAGAAATACATTAAATTCTACAAGGAATTACAT
CAAAATGATGAAGTTAAGATCAACAAGTACAGTTCCGCGAATATCAAGGTGTTGAAGCAAGAAAAGAAGG
ACCTTTATATTCGCAATTACATCGCCCACTTCAATTATATTCCTCACGCCGAGATCTCACTGCTGGAAGT
CCTTGAAAATTTGCGTAAATTGCTGTCCTACGATCGCAAACTGAAAAATGCCGTAATGAAATCAGTAGTT
GATATCCTTAAGGAGTATGGTTTTGTAGCCACATTCAAAATCGGGGCGGACAAGAAGATCGGTATTCAGA
CACTGGAGAGCGAAAAAATCGTGCATCTTAAGAATCTTAAGAAGAAGAAGTTAATGACTGACCGCAATTC
CGAGGAACTTTGCAAATTGGTGAAGATTATGTTTGAATACAAAATGGAAGAGAAAAAGTCTGAAAACTAA
TAACATTGGAAGTGGATAACGGATCCGCGATCGCGGCGCGCCACCTGGTGGCCGGCCGGTACCACGCGTG
CGCGCTGATCCGGCTGCTAACAAAGCCCGAAAGGAAGCTGAGTTGGCTGCTGCCACCGCTGAGCAATAAC
TAGCATAACCCCTTGGGGCCTCTAAACGGGTCTTGAGGGGTTTTTTGCTGAAAGGAGGAACTATATCCGG
ATATCCACAGGACGGGTGTGGTCGCCATGATCGCGTAGTCGATAGTGGCTCCAAGTAGCGAAGCGAGCAG
GACTGGGCGGCGGCCAAAGCGGTCGGACAGTGCTCCGAGAACGGGTGCGCATAGAAATTGCATCAACGCA
TATAGCGCTAGCAGCACGCCATAGTGACTGGCGATGCTGTCGGAATGGACGATATCCCGCAAGAGGCCCG
GCAGTACCGGCATAACCAAGCCTATGCCTACAGCATCCAGGGTGACGGTGCCGAGGATGACGATGAGCGC
ATTGTTAGATTTCATACACGGTGCCTGACTGCGTTAGCAATTTAACTGTGATAAACTACCGCATTAAAGC
TTATCGATGATAAGCTGTCAAACATGAGAATTCTTGAAGACGAAAGGGCCTCGTGATACGCCTATTTTTA
TAGGTTAATGTCATGATAATAATGGTTTCTTAGACGTCAGGTGGCACTTTTCGGGGAAATGTGCGCGGAA
CCCCTATTTGTTTATTTTTCTAAATACATTCAAATATGTATCCGCTCATGAGACAATAACCCTGATAAAT
GCTTCAATAACATTGAAAAAGGAAGAGTATGAGTATTCAACATTTCCGTGTCGCCCTTATTCCCTTTTTT
GCGGCATTTTGCCTTCCTGTTTTTGCTCACCCAGAAACGCTGGTGAAAGTAAAAGATGCTGAAGATCAGT
TGGGTGCACGAGTGGGTTACATCGAACTGGATCTCAACAGCGGTAAGATCCTTGAGAGTTTTCGCCCCGA
AGAACGTTTTCCAATGATGAGCACTTTTAAAGTTCTGCTATGTGGCGCGGTATTATCCCGTGTTGACGCC
GGGCAAGAGCAACTCGGTCGCCGCATACACTATTCTCAGAATGACTTGGTTGAGTACTCACCAGTCACAG
AAAAGCATCTTACGGATGGCATGACAGTAAGAGAATTATGCAGTGCTGCCATAACCATGAGTGATAACAC
TGCGGCCAACTTACTTCTGACAACGATCGGAGGACCGAAGGAGCTAACCGCTTTTTTGCACAACATGGGG
GATCATGTAACTCGCCTTGATCGTTGGGAACCGGAGCTGAATGAAGCCATACCAAACGACGAGCGTGACA
CCACGATGCCTGCAGCAATGGCAACAACGTTGCGCAAACTATTAACTGGCGAACTACTTACTCTAGCTTC
CCGGCAACAATTAATAGACTGGATGGAGGCGGATAAAGTTGCAGGACCACTTCTGCGCTCGGCCCTTCCG
GCTGGCTGGTTTATTGCTGATAAATCTGGAGCCGGTGAGCGTGGGTCTCGCGGTATCATTGCAGCACTGG
GGCCAGATGGTAAGCCCTCCCGTATCGTAGTTATCTACACGACGGGGAGTCAGGCAACTATGGATGAACG
AAATAGACAGATCGCTGAGATAGGTGCCTCACTGATTAAGCATTGGTAACTGTCAGACCAAGTTTACTCA
TATATACTTTAGATTGATTTAAAACTTCATTTTTAATTTAAAAGGATCTAGGTGAAGATCCTTTTTGATA
ATCTCATGACCAAAATCCCTTAACGTGAGTTTTCGTTCCACTGAGCGTCAGACCCCGTAGAAAAGATCAA
AGGATCTTCTTGAGATCCTTTTTTTCTGCGCGTAATCTGCTGCTTGCAAACAAAAAAACCACCGCTACCA
GCGGTGGTTTGTTTGCCGGATCAAGAGCTACCAACTCTTTTTCCGAAGGTAACTGGCTTCAGCAGAGCGC
AGATACCAAATACTGTCCTTCTAGTGTAGCCGTAGTTAGGCCACCACTTCAAGAACTCTGTAGCACCGCC
TACATACCTCGCTCTGCTAATCCTGTTACCAGTGGCTGCTGCCAGTGGCGATAAGTCGTGTCTTACCGGG
TTGGACTCAAGACGATAGTTACCGGATAAGGCGCAGCGGTCGGGCTGAACGGGGGGTTCGTGCACACAGC
CCAGCTTGGAGCGAACGACCTACACCGAACTGAGATACCTACAGCGTGAGCTATGAGAAAGCGCCACGCT
TCCCGAAGGGAGAAAGGCGGACAGGTATCCGGTAAGCGGCAGGGTCGGAACAGGAGAGCGCACGAGGGAG
CTTCCAGGGGGAAACGCCTGGTATCTTTATAGTCCTGTCGGGTTTCGCCACCTCTGACTTGAGCGTCGAT
TTTTGTGATGCTCGTCAGGGGGGCGGAGCCTATGGAAAAACGCCAGCAACGCGGCCTTTTTACGGTTCCT
GGCCTTTTGCTGGCCTTTTGCTCACATGTTCTTTCCTGCGTTATCCCCTGATTCTGTGGATAACCGTATT
ACCGCCTTTGAGTGAGCTGATACCGCTCGCCGCAGCCGAACGACCGAGCGCAGCGAGTCAGTGAGCGAGG
AAGCGGAAGAGCGCCTGATGCGGTATTTTCTCCTTACGCATCTGTGCGGTATTTCACACCGCAATGGTGC
ACTCTCAGTACAATCTGCTCTGATGCCGCATAGTTAAGCCAGTATACACTCCGCTATCGCTACGTGACTG
GGTCATGGCTGCGCCCCGACACCCGCCAACACCCGCTGACGCGCCCTGACGGGC
Features (pLannotate 1.2.2; 17 found; start..end, strand, type, name):
     61..252     -  CDS            rop: Rop protein, which maintains plasmids at low copy number; rop
    269..649     +  CDS            YPB1_ECOLX: Protein predicted: Swiss-Prot protein existence level 4. From Escherichia coli.
    891..1791    -  CDS            TcR (fragment): tetracycline efflux protein; tet; confers resistance to tetracycline
   1813..1831    +  promoter       T7 promoter: promoter for bacteriophage T7 RNA polymerase
   1920..1942    +  RBS            RBS: efficient ribosome binding site from bacteriophage T7 gene 10 (Olins and Rangwala, 1989)
   1962..1979    +  CDS            6xHis: 6xHis affinity tag
   1989..3089    +  CDS            MBP: maltose binding protein from E. coli; malE (mutated); This version of the gene does not encode a signal sequence, so MBP will remain in the cytosol.
   3144..3160    +  CDS            TEV site (fragment): tobacco etch virus (TEV) protease recognition and cleavage site
   3171..6647    +  CDS            cas13a: CS13A_LEPBD - Also known as c2c2
   6733..6782    +  CDS            SET1 (fragment): solubility-enhancement tag derived from T7 phage gene 10B
   6790..6837    +  terminator     T7 terminator: transcription terminator for bacteriophage T7 RNA polymerase
   6863..7155    -  CDS            TcR (fragment): tetracycline efflux protein; tet; confers resistance to tetracycline
   7203..7231    -  promoter       tet promoter: E. coli promoter for tetracycline efflux protein gene
   7344..7448    +  promoter       AmpR promoter: bla
   7449..8309    +  CDS            AmpR: β-lactamase; bla; confers resistance to ampicillin, carbenicillin, and related antibiotics
   8480..9068    +  rep_origin     ori: high-copy-number ColE1/pMB1/pBR322/pUC origin of replication
   9254..9393    -  misc_feature   bom: basis of mobility region from pBR322
