[The description below was written by a language model from this plasmid's Addgene catalogue record, the feature table of its GenBank file and pLannotate feature annotations shown in this document.]
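Description:
p2CT-His-MBP-Lbu_C2c2_E299A is a bacterial expression plasmid of about 9.4 kb, built on the p2CT ligation-independent cloning backbone, for producing a point mutant of the type VI-A CRISPR effector Cas13a (formerly C2c2) from Leptotrichia buccalis. The backbone is pBR322-like. It carries a ColE1/pMB1 origin together with the rop gene and the bom mobility region, a β-lactamase gene with its own promoter for ampicillin selection, and leftover fragments of the tetracycline resistance gene that flank the expression cassette and are not expected to be functional. The catalogue lists the plasmid as high copy, although rop normally acts to restrain copy number.

The expression cassette is driven by a T7 promoter followed by the phage T7 gene 10 ribosome binding site, and it ends at a T7 terminator, so expression depends on a host that supplies T7 RNA polymerase. The open reading frame encodes an N-terminal His6 tag, a signal-sequence-free (cytosolic) maltose binding protein and a TEV protease site, followed by the roughly 3.5 kb Cas13a coding sequence inserted between the LIC junctions. This arrangement supports affinity purification and improved solubility, and the tags can then be removed with TEV protease. The insert carries the E299A substitution according to the catalogue, although the GenBank annotation still labels the coding sequence as wild type. That annotation also marks two active-site segments and three synthetic gene-block fragments apparently used to assemble the gene. The record does not state the functional consequence of E299A. The stated purpose is bacterial expression of Cas13a, which fits production of recombinant protein for biochemical study of RNA targeting.
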