Addgene plasmid #91855: p2CT-His-MBP-Lbu_C2c2_E299A
Purpose: Bacterial expression for Cas13a
Depositing lab: Jennifer Doudna. Depositing organization: University of California, Berkeley. Publication: RNA Targeting by Functionally Orthogonal Type VI-A CRISPR-Cas Enzymes. East-Seletsky A, O'Connell MR, Burstein D, Knott GJ, Doudna JA. Mol Cell. 2017 May 4;66(3):373-383.e3. doi: 10.1016/j.molcel.2017.04.008. PubMed 28475872.
Backbone
  Vector backbone: p2CT
  Backbone manufacturer: UC Berkeley Macrolab
  Vector type: Bacterial Expression
Growth in bacteria
  Bacterial resistance: Ampicillin, 100 μg/mL
  Growth temperature: 37°C
  Growth strain: DH5alpha
  Copy number: High Copy
Gene/Insert
  Gene/Insert name: LbuCas13a (LbuC2c2) E299A
  Mutation: E299A
  Tag / fusion protein: His6-MBP-TEV site (N terminal on backbone)
  Cloning method: Ligation Independent Cloning
Terms and licenses: Academic/Nonprofit Terms; Industry Terms: Not Available to Industry
How to cite: p2CT-His-MBP-Lbu_C2c2_E299A was a gift from Jennifer Doudna (Addgene plasmid # 91855 ; http://n2t.net/addgene:91855 ; RRID:Addgene_91855)
